>Addgene plasmid #23513 | pDONR223-LOC648152 | depositor partial sequence | sequence record 10812 | Author sequence
ATGATACCTACACTTCCATCAATTCTGGGTACCCATGCTAACCATGCTAGCCATGAACCATTTCCTGGAC
ATTGGGCCTATATTGCAGGGTTTGATGATATGGTGGAAATTCTTGCTTCTCTTCAGAAACCAAAGAAGAT
TTCTTTAAAAGGCTCAGATGGAAAGTTCTACATCATGATGTGTAAGCCAAAAGATGACCTGAGAAAGGAT
TGTAGACTAATGGAATTCAATTCCTTGATTAATAAGTGCTTAAGAAAAGATGCAGAGTCTCGTAGAAGAG
AACTTCATATTCGAACATATGCAGTTATTCCACTAAATGATGAATGTGGGATTATTGAATGGGTGAACAA
CACTGCTGGTTTGAGACCTATTCTGACCAAACTATATAAAGAAAAGGGAGTGTATATGACAGGAAAAGAA
CTTCGCCAGTGTATGCTACCAAAGTCAGCAGCTTTATCTGAAAAACTCAAAGTATTCCGAGAATTTCTCC
TGCCCAGGCATCCTCCTATTTTTCATGAGTGGTTTCTGAGAACATTCCCTGATCCTACATCATGGTACAG
TAGTAGATCAGCTTACTGCCGTTCCACTGCAGTAATGTCAATGGTTGGTTATATTCTGGGGCTTGGAGAC
CGTCATGGTGAAAATATTCTCTTTGATTCTTTGACTGGTGAATGCGTACATGTAGATTTCAATTGTCTTT
TCAATAAGGGAGAAACCTTTGAAGTTCCAGAAATTGTGCCATTTCGCCTGACTCATAATATGGTTAATGG
AATGGGTCCTATGGGAACAGAGGGTCTTTTTCGAAGAGCATGTGAAGTTACAATGAGGCTGATGCGTGAT
CAGCGAGAGCCTTTAATGAGTGTCTTAAAGACTTTTCTACATGATCCTCTTGTGGAATGGAGTAAACCAG
TGAAAGGGCATTCCAAAGCGCCACTGAATGAAACTGGAGAAGTTGTCAATGAAAAGGCCAAGACCCATGT
TCTTGACATTGAGCAGCGACTACAAGGTGTAATCAAGACTCGAAATAGAGTGACAGGACTGCCGTTATCT
ATTGAAGGACATGTGCATTACCTTATACAAGAAGCTACTGATGAAAACTTACTATGCCAGATGTATCTTG
GTTGGACTCCATATATGTTG
