>Addgene plasmid #23513 | pDONR223-LOC648152 | addgene partial sequence | sequence record 29297 | 23513 with M13pUC-fwd
CTCGGGCCCAATAATGATTTTATTTTGACTGATAGTGACCTGTTCGTTGCAACAAATTGATGAGCAATGC
TTTTTTATAATGCCAACTTTGTACAAAAAAGTTGGCACCATGATACCTACACTTCCATCAATTCTGGGTA
CCCATGCTAACCATGCTAGCCATGAACCATTTCCTGGACATTGGGCCTATATTGCAGGGTTTGATGATAT
GGTGGAAATTCTTGCTTCTCTTCAGAAACCAAAGAAGATTTCTTTAAAAGGCTCAGATGGAAAGTTCTAC
ATCATGATGTGTAAGCCAAAAGATGACCTGAGAAAGGATTGTAGACTAATGGAATTCAATTCCTTGATTA
ATAAGTGCTTAAGAAAAGATGCAGAGTCTCGTAGAAGAGAACTTCATATTCGAACATATGCAGTTATTCC
ACTAAATGATGAATGTGGGATTATTGAATGGGTGAACAACACTGCTGGTTTGAGACCTATTCTGACCAAA
CTATATAAAGAAAAGGGAGTGTATATGACAGGAAAAGAACTTCGCCAGTGTATGCTACCAAAGTCAGCAG
CTTTATCTGAAAAACTCAAAGTATTCCGAGAATTTCTCCTGCCCAGGCATCCTCCTATTTTTCATGAGTG
GTTTCTGAGAACATTCCCCTGATCCTACATCATGGTACAGTAGTAGATCAGCTTACTGCCGTT
