[The description below was written by a language model from this plasmid's Addgene catalogue record.]
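Description:
pDONR223-LOC648152 is a Gateway entry clone built in the Invitrogen pDONR223 donor backbone (about 5 kb without insert). It carries a roughly 1.1 kb human open reading frame annotated as LOC648152, a locus described as similar to the ataxia telangiectasia and Rad3 related (ATR) protein. The plasmid is maintained at high copy in standard E. coli cloning strains under spectinomycin selection. No feature table accompanies the record, so the origin of replication and the exact recombination sites are not itemised. In general, an ORF recombined into a pDONR vector ends up flanked by attL sites, which allow transfer by LR recombination into attR-containing destination vectors. M13 forward and reverse primer sites flank the insert for sequence verification. The mutation field reads "1MM", which probably indicates a single mismatch relative to the reference sequence, although the record does not explain the notation or give the position.

The ORF was deliberately cloned without a stop codon. After transfer into a destination vector, it can therefore be read through in frame into a C-terminal epitope tag and a stop codon supplied by that vector. The donor backbone is a shuttle and storage vector rather than an expression construct, and the depositors state that it should not be transfected directly. Mammalian expression requires moving the ORF into an expression vector. The depositors point to a companion set of lentiviral destination vectors (pLX301 to pLX304) for this purpose. The associated publication concerns resistance to RAF inhibition through MAP kinase pathway reactivation, and the depositor comments refer to a kit, indicating that this clone is one member of a larger ORF collection.
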