Addgene plasmid #23513: pDONR223-LOC648152
Depositing lab: William Hahn & David Root. Depositing organization: Dana-Farber Cancer Institute. Publication: COT drives resistance to RAF inhibition through MAP kinase pathway reactivation. Johannessen CM, Boehm JS, Kim SY, Thomas SR, Wardwell L, Johnson LA, Emery CM, Stransky N, Cogdill AP, Barretina J, Caponigro G, Hieronymus H, Murray RR, Salehi-Ashtiani K, Hill DE, Vidal M, Zhao JJ, Yang X, Alkan O, Kim S, Harris JL, Wilson CJ, Myer VE, Finan PM, Root DE, Roberts TM, Golub T, Flaherty KT, Dummer R, Weber BL, Sellers WR, Schlegel R, Wargo JA, Hahn WC, Garraway LA. Nature. 2010 Dec 16;468(7326):968-72. doi: 10.1038/nature09627 PubMed 21107320.
Backbone
  Vector backbone: pDONR223
  Backbone manufacturer: Invitrogen
  Backbone size w/o insert (bp): 5005
  Vector type: Gateway Donor vector
Growth in bacteria
  Bacterial resistance: Spectinomycin, 50 μg/mL
  Growth temperature: 37°C
  Growth strain: DH5alpha
  Copy number: High Copy
Gene/Insert
  Gene/Insert name: LOC648152 (alt name: similar to ataxia telangiectasia and Rad3 related protein;unassigned)
  Species: H. sapiens (human)
  Insert size (bp): 1140
  Mutation: 1MM
  Entrez Gene: LOC648152
  Cloning method: Gateway Cloning
  Sequencing primers: 5′ M13pUC-fwd; 3′ M13rev
Terms and licenses: Academic/Nonprofit Terms; Industry Terms: Not Available to Industry
Depositor comments: The ORF has no Stop codon. This design enables easy recombination into a destination vector to add an epitope tag of choice and Stop codon to the ORF. Do NOT use this plasmid directly for transfections. A set of 4 custom lentiviral vectors is available ( pLX301 (http://www.addgene.org/25895/) , pLX302 (http://www.addgene.org/25896/) , pLX303 (http://www.addgene.org/25897/) , pLX304 (http://www.addgene.org/25890/) ) to be used to express these ORFs in mammalian cells. These plasmids are not included in the kit and must be ordered separately.
How to cite: pDONR223-LOC648152 was a gift from William Hahn & David Root (Addgene plasmid # 23513 ; http://n2t.net/addgene:23513 ; RRID:Addgene_23513)
